>Addgene plasmid #14822 | pRD119 (PCNA GFP) | addgene partial sequence | sequence record 21385 | pCasper-F 5'-gggttttattaacttacat-3'
ATGGTCGGGTGACAATCAAACCAGTTGACAGGCCGCTCGCTGCCTGCTATCGATAGATTCAGGCGATATC
GCCTGTGGCTTTTCACATCCCTATCCCGCTCATTTAGCCCGCCTGAAAGTAAAAAAAAAAAACAGCCCAC
GTTAATCATTCATCCCAAAGTCACAGCCGCGGTAACATTACTGCTGTTAAATTCTTAAGCCCGTCATCAG
TATTTAAATAATAAAACACAGAATTCATGTTCGAGGCACGCCTGGGTCAAGCCACCATCCTGAAGAAGAT
CTTGGATGCCATCAAGGATCTGCTCAATGAGGCTACCTTCGATTGCAGCGACTCCGGCATTCAGGTAAAA
ATTGCACAAAAATGATTTTAAATGCATATCCCTAACACCTTGTTCAACTCACAGCTACAGGCCATGGACA
ACTCCCATGTGTCGCTTGTCTCGCTGACCCTGCGTTCCGATGGTTTCGACAAGTTCCGCTGCGACCGCAA
TCTCTCCATGGGCATGAATCTGGGCAGCATGGCCAAGATTCTGAAGTGCGCCAACAACGAGGACAATGTG
ACGATGAAGGCGCAGGATAACNCANCGNNTGNNNCCATCTTGTNCAATCGGCTACAGGAGAGGTAAGGTA
TCGGACTACGAGATGAAACTGATGAACCTCGACCAGGAGCACCTGGGCATACCGGAGACAGACTTCTCGT
GCGTGGTCCGCATGCGGCCATGGAGTTCGCTCGCATCTGCCGCGATCTGCGCAGTCAGCGNTCCGTGNGA
CTGCTGNCCAGGAGGCGNCAGTCTCGGCAGCGCGAGTGGCCCGCANATAGCTANNNCNGTGGCAGNNAGA
GTGTCCGGGTGGCNTCTGCNNTGAGGATANGCCATTCCGTCGGGGAGGAGCCAGAN
