[The description below was written by a language model from this plasmid's Addgene catalogue record.]
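Description:
pRD119 (PCNA GFP) carries a Drosophila melanogaster PCNA (mus209) gene fragment joined to GFP. The catalogue lists the backbone as unspecified and the vector type as bacterial expression. However, the depositor's comments say that an Asp718-NotI fragment from a precursor plasmid, pRD113, was cloned into pCasper4IN. The name suggests a derivative of the pCaSpeR4 family of P-element vectors used for Drosophila germline transformation, although the record does not list P-element ends or a fly marker. In E. coli the plasmid is maintained as a high-copy, ampicillin-selected plasmid. No feature table is provided, so the origin of replication and other backbone elements are not documented.

According to the comments, GFP taken from pNEGFPX.1 was fused in-frame using a blunted NheI site at the 5' end and an XbaI site at the 3' end. It replaces the PCNA coding sequence up to the stop codon, while the PCNA 3' region is kept downstream. The catalogue describes GFP as a C-terminal tag on the insert, but the comments indicate that much of the PCNA coding region is substituted, so the construct may act more as a reporter of PCNA gene expression than as a full-length tagged protein. How much PCNA coding sequence remains upstream of GFP is not stated. No promoter is named; presumably expression depends on PCNA genomic regulatory sequence within the cloned fragment, though the record does not confirm this.

The associated publication concerns the contribution of E2F-regulated transcription to Drosophila PCNA gene function, which fits use of the construct as a fluorescent readout of PCNA gene expression in flies.
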