Addgene plasmid #14822: pRD119 (PCNA GFP)
Depositing lab: Robert Duronio. Depositing organization: University of North Carolina at Chapel Hill. Publication: The contribution of E2F-regulated transcription to Drosophila PCNA gene function. Thacker SA, Bonnette PC, Duronio RJ. Curr Biol. 2003 Jan 8. 13(1):53-8. 10.1016/S0960-9822(02)01400-8 PubMed 12526745.
Backbone
  Vector backbone: na
  Backbone manufacturer: na
  Vector type: Bacterial Expression
Growth in bacteria
  Bacterial resistance: Ampicillin, 100 μg/mL
  Growth temperature: 37°C
  Growth strain: DH5alpha
  Copy number: High Copy
Gene/Insert
  Gene/Insert name: PCNA-GFP (alt name: PCNA)
  Species: D. melanogaster (fly)
  Entrez Gene: PCNA (a.k.a. Dmel_CG9193, 53/13, CG9193, DmPCNA, DmPCNA1, Dmel\CG9193, MUS209, Mus209, PCNA/mus209, PCNA1, Pcna, dPCNA, l(2)02448, l(2)56F, l(2)56Fa, l(2)s1534, mus 209, mus209, pcna)
  Tag / fusion protein: GFP (C terminal on insert)
  Cloning method: Restriction Enzyme
  Sequencing primers: 5′ na
Terms and licenses: Academic/Nonprofit Terms; Industry Terms: Not Available to Industry
Depositor comments: PCNA GFP fusion (glow); Asp718-NotI fragment from pRD113 cloned into pCasper4IN; GFP fused in-frame using 5' blunt NheI and 3' XbaI (replaces PCNA coding to STOP [XbaI] but has PCNA 3'; GFP from pNEGFPX.1.
How to cite: pRD119 (PCNA GFP) was a gift from Robert Duronio (Addgene plasmid # 14822 ; http://n2t.net/addgene:14822 ; RRID:Addgene_14822)
